>Addgene plasmid #191884 | pET28 mid.3 | addgene full sequence | sequence record 378577 | Addgene NGS Result
TAATACGACTCACTATAGGGGAATTGTGAGCGGATAACAATTCCCCTCTAGAAATAATTTTGTTTAACTT
TAAGAAGGAGATATACCATGGGCAGCAGCCATCATCATCATCATCACGTTAGCAAGGGCGAGGAGCTGTT
CACCGGGGTTGTACCAATTTTAGTCGAACTTGATGGAGACGTAAATGGTCACAAATTTAGCGTTCGTGGT
GAGGGTGAGGGCGATGCGACCTACGGTAAATTGACGCTGAAATTTATTTGTACCACAGGGAAATTACCTG
TACCTTGGCCGACGCTGGTGACGACGCTGACGTATGGCGTACAGTGTTTCGCCCGCTACCCCGATCACAT
GAAACAACATGATTTTTTTAAATCTGCCATGCCGGAAGGGTATGTTCAGGAACGTACGATATTCTTCAAA
GATGATGGGTGTTATAAGGTGCGTGCCGAAGTTAAATTTGAAGGAGATACGCTGGTTAATCGCATCGAAT
TACATGGAATTGATTTTAAGGAAGACGGTAATATACTTGGTCACAAACTGGAGTACAATATGAATAGCCA
CAATGTCTATATTATGCCGGACAAGCAAAACAATGGCATAAAGGTGAACTTTAAAGTGCGCCATAACATA
GAGGATGGATCTGTTCAGCTGGCGGACATTTATCAACAAAATACCCCTATTGGGGATGGACCGGTTCTCC
TGCCCGATTATCACTATTTACACACGTGGTCAGAACTGTCCAAAGACCCTAATGAGAAACGAGATCACAT
GGTTCTCTTAGAGTTTATTGAAGCTGCAGGTATCACTCTCGGCATGGACGAGCTGTATAAGTAATGAGAT
CCGGCTGCTAACAAAGCCCGAAAGGAAGCTGAGTTGGCTGCTGCCACCGCTGAGCAATAACTAGCATAAC
CCCTTGGGGCCTCTAAACGGGTCTTGAGGGGTTTTTTGCTGAAAGGAGGAACTATATCCGGATTGGCGAA
TGGG
[124 nt withheld, positions 985-1108]
C
[91 nt withheld, positions 1110-1200]
A
[49 nt withheld, positions 1202-1250]
CCTTTGACGTTGGAGTCCACGTTCTTT
[37 nt withheld, positions 1278-1314]
ACCCTATCTCGGTCTATTCTTTTGATTTATAAGGGATTTTGCCGATTTCGGCCTATTGGTTAAAAAATGA
GCTGATTTAACAAAAATTTAACGCGAATTTTAACAAAATATTAACGCTTACAATTTAGGTGGCACTTTTC
GGGGAAATGTGCGCGGAACCCCTATTTGTTTATTTTTCTAAATACATTCAAATATGTATCCGCTCATGAA
TTAATTCTTAGAAAAACTCATCGAGCATCAAATGAAACTGCAATTTATTCATATCAGGATTATCAATACC
ATATTTTTGAAAAAGCCGTTTCTGTAATGAAGGAGAAAACTCACCGAGGCAGTTCCATAGGATGGCAAGA
TCCTGGTATCGGTCTGCGATTCCGACTCGTCCAACATCAATACAACCTATTAATTTCCCCTCGTCAAAAA
TAAGGTTATCAAGTGAGAAATCACCATGAGTGACGACTGAATCCGGTGAGAATGGCAAAAGTTTATGCAT
TTCTTTCCAGACTTGTTCAACAGGCCAGCCATTACGCTCGTCATCAAAATCACTCGCATCAACCAAACCG
TTATTCATTCGTGATTGCGCCTGAGCGAGACGAAATACGCGATCGCTGTTAAAAGGACAATTACAAACAG
GAATCGAATGCAACCGGCGCAGGAACACTGCCAGCGCATCAACAATATTTTCACCTGAATCAGGATATTC
TTCTAATACCTGGAATGCTGTTTTCCCGGGGATCGCAGTGGTGAGTAACCATGCATCATCAGGAGTACGG
ATAAAATGCTTGATGGTCGGAAGAGGCATAAATTCCGTCAGCCAGTTTAGTCTGACCATCTCATCTGTAA
CATCATTGGCAACGCTACCTTTGCCATGTTTCAGAAACAACTCTGGCGCATCGGGCTTCCCATACAATCG
ATAGATTGTCGCACCTGATTGCCCGACATTATCGCGAGCCCATTTATACCCATATAAATCAGCATCCATG
TTGGAATTTAATCGCGGCCTAGAGCAAGACGTTTCCCGTTGAATATGGCTCATAACACCCCTTGTATTAC
TGTTTATGTAAGCAGACAGTTTTATTGTTCATGACCAAAATCCCTTAACGTGAGTTTTCGTTCCACTGAG
CGTCAGACCCCGTAGAAAAGATCAAAGGATCTTCTTGAGATCCTTTTTTTCTGCGCGTAATCTGCTGCTT
GCAAACAAAAAAACCACCGCTACCAGCGGTGGTTTGTTTGCCGGATCAAGAGCTACCAACTCTTTTTCCG
AAGGTAACTGGCTTCAGCAGAGCGCAGATACCAAATACTGTCCTTCTAGTGTAGCCGTAGTTAGGCCACC
ACTTCAAGAACTCTGTAGCACCGCCTACATACCTCGCTCTGCTAATCCTGTTACCAGTGGCTGCTGCCAG
TGGCGATAAGTCGTGTCTTACCGGGTTGGACTCAAGACGATAGTTACCGGATAAGGCGCAGCGGTCGGGC
TGAACGGGGGGTTCGTGCACACAGCCCAGCTTGGAGCGAACGACCTACACCGAACTGAGATACCTACAGC
GTGAGCTATGAGAAAGCGCCACGCTTCCCGAAGGGAGAAAGGCGGACAGGTATCCGGTAAGCGGCAGGGT
CGGAACAGGAGAGCGCACGAGGGAGCTTCCAGGGGGAAACGCCTGGTATCTTTATAGTCCTGTCGGGTTT
CGCCACCTCTGACTTGAGCGTCGATTTTTGTGATGCTCGTCAGGGGGGCGGAGCCTATGGAAAAACGCCA
GCAACGCGGCCTTTTTACGGTTCCTGGCCTTTTGCTGGCCTTTTGCTCACATGTTCTTTCCTGCGTTATC
CCCTGATTCTGTGGATAACCGTATTACCGCCTTTGAGTGAGCTGATACCGCTCGCCGCAGCCGAACGACC
GAGCGCAGCGAGTCAGTGAGCGAGGAAGCGGAAGAGCGCCTGATGCGGTATTTTCTCCTTACGCATCTGT
GCGGTATTTCACACCGCAATGGTGCACTCTCAGTACAATCTGCTCTGATGCCGCATAGTTAAGCCAGTAT
ACACTCCGCTATCGCTACGTGACTGGGTCATGGCTGCGCCCCGACACCCGCCAACACCCGCTGACGCGCC
CTGACGGGCTTGTCTGCTCCCGGCATCCGCTTACAGACAAGCTGTGACCGTCTCCGGGAGCTGCATGTGT
CAGAGGTTTTCACCGTCATCACCGAAACGCGCGAGGCAGCTGCGGTAAAGCTCATCAGCGTGGTCGTGAA
GCGATTCACAGATGTCTGCCTGTTCATCCGCGTCCAGCTCGTTGAGTTTCTCCAGAAGCGTTAATGTCTG
GCTTCTGATAAAGCGGGCCATGTTAAGGGCGGTTTTTTCCTGTTTGGTCACTGATGCCTCCGTGTAAGGG
GGATTTCTGTTCATGGGGGTAATGATACCGATGAAACGAGAGAGGATGCTCACGATACGGGTTACTGATG
ATGAACATGCCCGGTTACTGGAACGTTGTGAGGGTAAACAACTGGCGGTATGGATGCGGCGGGACCAGAG
AAAAATCACTCAGGGTCAATGCCAGCGCTTCGTTAATACAGATGTAGGTGTTCCACAGGGTAGCCAGCAG
CATCCTGCGATGCAGATCCGGAACATAATGGTGCAGGGCGCTGACTTCCGCGTTTCCAGACTTTACGAAA
CACGGAAACCGAAGACCATTCATGTTGTTGCTCAGGTCGCAGACGTTTTGCAGCAGCAGTCGCTTCACGT
TCGCTCGCGTATCGGTGATTCATTCTGCTAACCAGTAAGGCAACCCCGCCAGCCTAGCCGGGTCCTCAAC
GACAGGAGCACGATCATGCGCACCCGTGGGGCCGCCATGCCGGCGATAATGGCCTGCTTCTCGCCGAAAC
GTTTGGTGGCGGGACCAGTGACGAAGGCTTGAGCGAGGGCGTGCAAGATTCCGAATACCGCAAGCGACAG
GCCGATCATCGTCGCGCTCCAGCGAAAGCGGTCCTCGCCGAAAATGACCCAGAGCGCTGCCGGCACCTGT
CCTACGAGTTGCATGATAAAGAAGACAGTCATAAGTGCGGCGACGATAGTCATGCCCCGCGCCCACCGGA
AGGAGCTGACTGGGTTGAAGGCTCTCAAGGGCATCGGTCGAGATCCCGGTGCCTAATGAGTGAGCTAACT
TACATTAATTGCGTTGCGCTCACTGCCCGCTTTCCAGTCGGGAAACCTGTCGTGCCAGCTGCATTAATGA
ATCGGCCAACGCGCGGGGAGAGGCGGTTTGCGTATTGGGCGCCAGGGTGGTTTTTCTTTTCACCAGTGAG
ACGGGCAACAGCTGATTGCCCTTCACCGCCTGGCCCTGAGAGAGTTGCAGCAAGCGGTCCACGCTGGTTT
GCCCCAGCAGGCGAAAATCCTGTTTGATGGTGGTTAACGGCGGGATATAACATGAGCTGTCTTCGGTATC
GTCGTATCCCACTACCGAGATATCCGCACCAACGCGCAGCCCGGACTCGGTAATGGCGCGCATTGCGCCC
AGCGCCATCTGATCGTTGGCAACCAGCATCGCAGTGGGAACGATGCCCTCATTCAGCATTTGCATGGTTT
GTTGAAAACCGGACATGGCACTCCAGTCGCCTTCCCGTTCCGCTATCGGCTGAATTTGATTGCGAGTGAG
ATATTTATGCCAGCCAGCCAGACGCAGACGCGCCGAGACAGAACTTAATGGGCCCGCTAACAGCGCGATT
TGCTGGTGACCCAATGCGACCAGATGCTCCACGCCCAGTCGCGTACCGTCTTCATGGGAGAAAATAATAC
TGTTGATGGGTGTCTGGTCAGAGACATCAAGAAATAACGCCGGAACATTAGTGCAGGCAGCTTCCACAGC
AATGGCATCCTGGTCATCCAGCGGATAGTTAATGATCAGCCCACTGACGCGTTGCGCGAGAAGATTGTGC
ACCGCCGCTTTACAGGCTTCGACGCCGCTTCGTTCTACCATCGACACCACCACGCTGGCACCCAGTTGAT
CGGCGCGAGATTTAATCGCCGCGACAATTTGCGACGGCGCGTGCAGGGCCAGACTGGAGGTGGCAACGCC
AATCAGCAACGACTGTTTGCCCGCCAGTTGTTGTGCCACGCGGTTGGGAATGTAATTCAGCTCCGCCATC
GCCGCTTCCACTTTTTCCCGCGTTTTCGCAGAAACGTGGCTGGCCTGGTTCACCACGCGGGAAACGGTCT
GATAAGAGACACCGGCATACTCTGCGACATCGTATAACGTTACTGGTTTCACATTCACCACCCTGAATTG
ACTCTCTTCCGGGCGCTATCATGCCATACCGCGAAAGGTTTTGCGCCATTCGATGGTGTCCGGGATCTCG
ACGCTCTCCCTTATGCGACTCCTGCATTAGGAAGCAGCCCAGTAGTAGGTTGAGGCCGTTGAGCACCGCC
GCCGCAAGGAATGGTGCATGCAAGGAGATGGCGCCCAACAGTCCCCCGGCCACGGGGCCTGCCACCATAC
CCACGCCGAAACAAGCGCTCATGAGCCCGAAGTGGCGAGCCCGATCTTCCCCATCGGTGATGTCGGCGAT
ATAGGCGCCAGCAACCGCACCTGTGGCGCCGGTGATGCCGGCCACGATGCGTCCGGCGTAGAGGATCGAG
ATCTCGATCCCGCGAAAT
Features (pLannotate 1.2.2; 19 found; start..end, strand, type, name):
      1..19      +  promoter       T7 promoter: promoter for bacteriophage T7 RNA polymerase
     20..44      +  protein_bind   lac operator: The lac repressor binds to the lac operator to inhibit transcription in E. coli. This inhibition can be relieved by adding lactose or isopropyl-β-D-thiogalactopyranoside (IPTG). lac repressor encoded by lacI
     59..81      +  RBS            RBS: efficient ribosome binding site from bacteriophage T7 gene 10 (Olins and Rangwala, 1989)
    100..116     +  CDS            capTEV™ (fragment): composite tag for in vivo biotinylation, TEV protease cleavage, and 6xHis tagging
    118..831     +  CDS            mEGFP: mEGFP is a basic (constitutively fluorescent) green fluorescent protein published in 2002, derived from Aequorea victoria. It has moderate acid sensitivity.
    844..893     +  CDS            SET1 (fragment): solubility-enhancement tag derived from T7 phage gene 10B
    901..948     +  terminator     T7 terminator: transcription terminator for bacteriophage T7 RNA polymerase
    985..1413    +  rep_origin     f1 ori (sequence partly withheld): f1 bacteriophage origin of replication; arrow indicates direction of (+) strand synthesis
   1466..1523    +  promoter       AmpR promoter (fragment): bla
   1532..2347    -  CDS            KanR: aminoglycoside phosphotransferase; aph(3')-Ia; confers resistance to kanamycin in bacteria or G418 (Geneticin®) in eukaryotes
   2469..3057    +  rep_origin     ori: high-copy-number ColE1/pMB1/pBR322/pUC origin of replication
   3243..3382    -  misc_feature   bom: basis of mobility region from pBR322
   3484..3675    -  CDS            rop: Rop protein, which maintains plasmids at low copy number; rop
   3692..4072    +  CDS            YPB1_ECOLX: Protein predicted: Swiss-Prot protein existence level 4. From Escherichia coli.
   4144..4435    -  CDS            TcR (fragment): tetracycline efflux protein; tet; confers resistance to tetracycline
   4450..4471    -  protein_bind   CAP binding site: CAP binding activates transcription in the presence of cAMP. E. coli catabolite activator protein
   4484..5566    -  CDS            lacI: lac repressor; lacI; The lac repressor binds to the lac operator to inhibit transcription in E. coli. This inhibition can be relieved by adding lactose or isopropyl-β-D-thiogalactopyranoside (IPTG).
   5567..5644    -  promoter       lacI promoter: lacI
   5652..5931    -  CDS            TcR (fragment): tetracycline efflux protein; tet; confers resistance to tetracycline
