[The description below was written by a language model from this plasmid's Addgene catalogue record and pLannotate feature annotations shown in this document.]
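Description:
pET28 mid.3 is a bacterial expression plasmid built on the pET28 backbone that encodes "mid.3", a computationally designed variant of Aequorea victoria GFP. According to the depositor, the design was generated by the htFuncLib algorithm as part of a study of a designed active-site library of functional GFP variants. Relative to the parental sequence it carries the substitutions S72A, T108V, Y145M, T167V, H181I and V224I. The roughly 750 bp insert was introduced by BsaI-based cloning that destroyed both sites. In the sequenced plasmid of about 5.95 kb, automated annotation recognises the coding region as an mEGFP-like open reading frame.

Expression follows the standard pET arrangement. A T7 promoter, immediately followed by a lac operator and the phage T7 gene 10 ribosome binding site, drives the open reading frame, and a T7 terminator ends the transcript. The plasmid-borne lacI gene supplies repressor, so transcription is held off until induction with IPTG in a host that provides T7 RNA polymerase. An N-terminal His tag allows metal-affinity purification; the short match labelled as a capTEV fragment just upstream of the GFP most likely reflects this histidine stretch. The small fragment match downstream of the coding sequence is probably residual vector sequence rather than a functional tag.

Selection is by kanamycin through the aph(3')-Ia gene. Replication uses a pBR322/ColE1-type origin accompanied by bom and rop, although the catalogue lists the plasmid as high copy. An f1 origin is also present, and the tetracycline-resistance fragments are nonfunctional backbone remnants. The construct is suited to producing and purifying this GFP design in E. coli to characterise its fluorescence.
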