Addgene plasmid #191884: pET28 mid.3
Purpose: Encodes a GFP design, mid.3
Depositing lab: Sarel Fleishman. Depositing organization: Weizmann Institute of Science. Publication: Designed active-site library reveals thousands of functional GFP variants. Weinstein JY, Marti-Gomez C, Lipsh-Sokolik R, Hoch SY, Liebermann D, Nevo R, Weissman H, Petrovich-Kopitman E, Margulies D, Ivankov D, McCandlish DM, Fleishman SJ. Nat Commun. 2023 May 20;14(1):2890. doi: 10.1038/s41467-023-38099-z. PubMed 37210560.
Backbone
  Vector backbone: pET28
  Backbone size w/o insert (bp): 5209
  Vector type: Bacterial Expression
Growth in bacteria
  Bacterial resistance: Kanamycin, 50 μg/mL
  Growth temperature: 37°C
  Growth strain: DH5alpha
  Copy number: High Copy
Gene/Insert
  Gene/Insert name: mid.3
  Species: Aequorea victoria
  Insert size (bp): 747
  Mutation: S72A T108V Y145M T167V H181I V224I
  Promoter: T7
  Tag / fusion protein: His Tag (N terminal on insert)
  Cloning method: Restriction Enzyme; 5′ cloning site BsaI (destroyed during cloning); 3′ cloning site BsaI (destroyed during cloning)
  Sequencing primers: 5′ TAATACGACTCACTATAGGG; 3′ gctagttattgctcagcgg
Terms and licenses: Academic/Nonprofit Terms; Industry Terms: Not Available to Industry
Depositor comments: Design created by the htFuncLib algorithm
How to cite: pET28 mid.3 was a gift from Sarel Fleishman (Addgene plasmid # 191884 ; http://n2t.net/addgene:191884 ; RRID:Addgene_191884)
